Addgene plasmid #152401: pGBW-m4133209
Purpose: Mammalian expression plasmid for SARS-CoV-2 nsp9
Depositing lab: Ginkgo Bioworks & Benjie Chen. Depositing organization: Ginkgo Bioworks.
Backbone
  Vector backbone: pTwist_CMV_Hygro_6
  Backbone size w/o insert (bp): 6525
  Vector type: Mammalian Expression
  Selectable markers: Hygromycin
Growth in bacteria
  Bacterial resistance: Ampicillin, 100 μg/mL
  Growth temperature: 37°C
  Growth strain: DH5alpha
  Copy number: High Copy
Gene/Insert
  Gene/Insert name: SARS-CoV-2 nsp9
  Species: Severe acute respiratory syndrome coronavirus 2
  Insert size (bp): 332
  Mutation: wt
  Entrez Gene: ORF1ab (a.k.a. GU280_gp01)
  Promoter: CMV
  Tag / fusion protein: Cleavable TEV;3xFlag (C terminal on backbone)
  Cloning method: Unknown
Resource information
  A portion of this plasmid was derived from a plasmid made by: GinkgoBioworks
Depositor comments: NCBI reference sequence: YP_009725305.1
How to cite: pGBW-m4133209 was a gift from Ginkgo Bioworks & Benjie Chen (Addgene plasmid # 152401 ; http://n2t.net/addgene:152401 ; RRID:Addgene_152401)
