[The description below was written by a language model from this plasmid's Addgene catalogue record and pLannotate feature annotations shown in this document.]
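Description:
pGBW-m4133209 is a mammalian expression plasmid built on the pTwist_CMV_Hygro_6 backbone for producing the SARS-CoV-2 non-structural protein 9 (nsp9), one of the mature products of the viral ORF1ab polyprotein. The wild-type nsp9 coding segment (about 330 bp) sits downstream of the human cytomegalovirus immediate-early enhancer and promoter. It is fused at its C terminus to a backbone-encoded tag consisting of a TEV protease cleavage site followed by 3xFLAG, so the protein can be detected or captured with anti-FLAG reagents and the tag removed afterwards. The automated feature table does not annotate the nsp9 open reading frame itself, but it leaves an unannotated gap between the CMV promoter and a FLAG fragment, which fits the recorded insert position. An SV40 polyadenylation signal lies downstream of the tag.

In bacteria the plasmid replicates from a high-copy ColE1/pUC-type origin and is selected through an AmpR β-lactamase gene. For selection in mammalian cells, a separate cassette places hygromycin B phosphotransferase under the human ubiquitin C promoter with a synthetic poly(A) signal, allowing enrichment or stable line generation with hygromycin. The backbone also carries insulating elements around the functional units: rrnG and T7 transcription terminators, an additional synthetic poly(A) signal, and short 5' and 3' β-globin insulator sequences, which presumably limit read-through between cassettes. The sequenced record is 6,966 nt. The record supports use for transient or stable expression of tagged nsp9 in mammalian cells, for example for detection, affinity purification or interaction studies, although no specific application beyond expression is stated.
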