Features (pLannotate 1.2.2; 20 found; start..end, strand, type, name):
      1..304     +  enhancer       CMV enhancer: human cytomegalovirus immediate early enhancer
    377..394     -  promoter       CMV promoter (fragment): human cytomegalovirus (CMV) immediate early promoter
    457..508     +  promoter       CMVd2 promoter: truncated human cytomegalovirus (CMV) immediate early promoter that yields moderately reduced expression relative to the full-length promoter
    985..1007    +  CDS            FLAG (fragment): FLAG® epitope tag, followed by an enterokinase cleavage site
   1077..1198    -  polyA_signal   SV40 poly(A) signal: SV40 polyadenylation signal
   1221..1290    -  CDS            large T antigen (fragment): large T antigen from SV40 (simian virus 40)
   1313..1359    +  terminator     T7 terminator: transcription terminator for bacteriophage T7 RNA polymerase
   1389..1525    +  terminator     rrnG terminator: transcription terminator from the E. coli ribosomal RNA rrnG operon (Albrechtsen et al., 1991)
   1570..1641    +  misc_feature   3' β-globin insulator: insulator downstream of the human β-globin locus (Farrell et al., 2002)
   1867..2455    -  rep_origin     ori: high-copy-number ColE1/pMB1/pBR322/pUC origin of replication
   2627..2691    -  CDS            bla(M) (fragment): β-lactamase lacking the signal sequence; bla(M); allows cytosolic expression of β-lactamase
   2955..4164    +  promoter       UbC promoter: human ubiquitin C promoter
   4174..5195    +  CDS            HygR (fragment): hygromycin B phosphotransferase confers resistance to hygromycin
   5223..5271    +  polyA_signal   poly(A) signal: synthetic polyadenylation signal
   5537..6397    +  CDS            AmpR: β-lactamase; bla; confers resistance to ampicillin, carbenicillin, and related antibiotics
   6410..6546    +  terminator     rrnG terminator: transcription terminator from the E. coli ribosomal RNA rrnG operon (Albrechtsen et al., 1991)
   6698..6769    +  misc_feature   5' β-globin insulator: insulator upstream of the human β-globin locus (Farrell et al., 2002)
   6774..6820    -  terminator     T7 terminator: transcription terminator for bacteriophage T7 RNA polymerase
   6838..6886    -  polyA_signal   poly(A) signal: synthetic polyadenylation signal
   6917..6966    +  enhancer       CMV enhancer (fragment): human cytomegalovirus immediate early enhancer
>Addgene plasmid #152401 | pGBW-m4133209 | addgene full sequence | sequence record 313543 | Addgene NGS Result
CGTTACATAACTTACGGTAAATGGCCCGCCTGGCTGACCGCCCAACGACCCCCGCCCATTGACGTCAATA
ATGACGTATGTTCCCATAGTAACGCCAATAGGGACTTTCCATTGACGTCAATGGGTGGAGTATTTACGGT
AAACTGCCCACTTGGCAGTACATCAAGTGTATCATATGCCAAGTACGCCCCCTATTGACGTCAATGACGG
TAAATGGCCCGCCTGGCATTATGCCCAGTACATGACCTTATGGGACTTTCCTACTTGGCAGTACATCTAC
GTATTAGTCATCGCTATTACCATGCTGATGCGGTTTTGGCAGTACATCAATGGGCGTGGATAGCGGTTTG
ACTCACGGGGATTTCCAAGTCTCCACCCCATTGACGTCAATGGGAGTTTGTTTTGGCACCAAAATCAACG
GGACTTTCCAAAATGTCGTAACAACTCCGCCCCATTGACGCAAATGGGCGGTAGGCGTGTACGGTGGGAG
GTCTATATAAGCAGAGCTGGTTTAGTGAACCGTCAGATCAGATCTTTGTCGATCCTACCATCCACTCGAC
ACACCCGCCAGCGGCCGCCACCATGAATGAGCTTAGTCCTGTTGCACTACGACAGATGTCTTGTGCTGCC
GGTACTACACAAACTGCTTGCACTGATGACAATGCGTTAGCTTACTACAACACAACAAAGGGAGGTAGGT
TTGTACTTGCACTGTTATCCGATTTACAGGATTTGAAATGGGCTAGATTCCCTAAGAGTGATGGAACTGG
TACTATCTATACAGAACTGGAACCACCTTGTAGGTTTGTTACAGACACACCTAAAGGTCCTAAAGTGAAG
TATTTATACTTTATTAAAGGATTAAACAACCTAAATAGAGGTATGGTACTTGGTAGTTTAGCTGCCACAG
TACGTCTAGAAAACCTTTACTTTCAGTCGATGGATTATAAGGACCACGATGGAGACTACAAAGATCATGA
CATTGATTACAAGGACGACGATGACAAATAAGGATCCGCAGGCCTCTGCTAGCTTGACTGACTGAGATAC
AGCGTACCTTCAGCTCACAGACATGATAAGATACATTGATGAGTTTGGACAAACCACAACTAGAATGCAG
TGAAAAAAATGCTTTATTTGTGAAATTTGTGATGCTATTGCTTTATTTGTAACCATTATAAGCTGCAATA
AACAAGTTAACAACAACAATTGCATTCATTTTATGTTTCAGGTTCAGGGGGAGGTGTGGGAGGTTTTTTA
AAGCAAGTAAAACCTCTACAAATGTGGTATTGGCCCATCTCTATCGGTATCGTAGCATAACCCCTTGGGG
CCTCTAAACGGGTCTTGAGGGGTTTTTTGTGCCCCTCGGGCCGGATTGCTATCTACCGGCATTGGCGCAG
AAAAAAATGCCTGATGCGACGCTGCGCGTCTTATACTCCCACATATGCCAGATTCAGCAACGGATACGGC
TTCCCCAACTTGCCCACTTCCATACGTGTCCTCCTTACCAGAAATTTATCCTTAAGGTCGTCAGCTATCC
TGCAGGCGATCTCTCGATTTCGATCAAGACATTCCTTTAATGGTCTTTTCTGGACACCACTAGGGGTCAG
AAGTAGTTCATCAAACTTTCTTCCCTCCCTAATCTCATTGGTTACCTTGGGCTATCGAAACTTAATTAAC
CAGTCAAGTCAGCTACTTGGCGAGATCGACTTGTCTGGGTTTCGACTACGCTCAGAATTGCGTCAGTCAA
GTTCGATCTGGTCCTTGCTATTGCACCCGTTCTCCGATTACGAGTTTCATTTAAATCATGTGAGCAAAAG
GCCAGCAAAAGGCCAGGAACCGTAAAAAGGCCGCGTTGCTGGCGTTTTTCCATAGGCTCCGCCCCCCTGA
CGAGCATCACAAAAATCGACGCTCAAGTCAGAGGTGGCGAAACCCGACAGGACTATAAAGATACCAGGCG
TTTCCCCCTGGAAGCTCCCTCGTGCGCTCTCCTGTTCCGACCCTGCCGCTTACCGGATACCTGTCCGCCT
TTCTCCCTTCGGGAAGCGTGGCGCTTTCTCATAGCTCACGCTGTAGGTATCTCAGTTCGGTGTAGGTCGT
TCGCTCCAAGCTGGGCTGTGTGCACGAACCCCCCGTTCAGCCCGACCGCTGCGCCTTATCCGGTAACTAT
CGTCTTGAGTCCAACCCGGTAAGACACGACTTATCGCCACTGGCAGCAGCCACTGGTAACAGGATTAGCA
GAGCGAGGTATGTAGGCGGTGCTACAGAGTTCTTGAAGTGGTGGCCTAACTACGGCTACACTAGAAGAAC
AGTATTTGGTATCTGCGCTCTGCTGAAGCCAGTTACCTTCGGAAAAAGAGTTGGTAGCTCTTGATCCGGC
AAACAAACCACCGCTGGTAGCGGTGGTTTTTTTGTTTGCAAGCAGCAGATTACGCGCAGAAAAAAAGGAT
CTCAAGAAGATCCTTTGATCTTTTCTACGGGGTCTGACGCTCAGTGGAACGAAAACTCACGTTAAGGGAT
TTTGGTCATGAGATTATCAAAAAGGATCTTCACCTAGATCCTTTTAAATTAAAAATGAAGTTTTAAATCA
ATCTAAAGTATATATGAGTAAACTTGGTCTGACAGTTACCAATGCTTAATCAGTGAGGCACCTATCTCAG
CGATCTGTCTATTTCGTTCATCCATAGTTGCATTTAAATTTCCGAACTCTCCAAGGCCCTCGTCGGAAAA
TCTTCAAACCTTTCGTCCGATCCATCTTGCAGGCTACCTCTCGAACGAACTATCGCAAGTCTCTTGGCCG
GCCTTGCGCCTTGGCTATTGCTTGGCAGCGCCTATCGCCAGGTATTACTCCAATCCCGAATATCCGAGAT
CGGGATCACCCGAGAGAAGTTCAACCTACATCCTCAATCCCGATCTATCCGAGATCCGAGGAATATCGAA
ATCGGGGCGCGCCTGGCCTCCGCGCCGGGTTTTGGCGCCTCCCGCGGGCGCCCCCCTCGTCACGGCGAGC
GCTGCCACGTCAGACGAAGGGCGCAGGAGCGTCCTGATCCTTCCGCCCGGACGCTCAGGACAGCGGCCCG
CTGCTCATAAGACTCGGCCTTAGAACCCCAGTATCAGCAGAAGGACATTTTAGGACGGGACTTGGGTGAC
TCTAGGGCACTGGTTTTCTTTCCAGAGAGCGGAACAGGCGAGGAAAAGTAGTCCCTTCTCGGCGATTCTG
CGGAGGGATCTCCGTGGGGCGGTGAACGCCGATGATTATATAAGGACGCGCCGGGTGTGGCACAGCTAGT
TCCGTCGCAGCCGGGATTTGGGTCGCGGTTCTTGTTTGTGGATCGCTGTGATCGTCACTTGGTGAGTAGC
GGGCTGCTGGGCTGGCCGGGGCTTTCGTGGCCGCCGGGCCGCTCGGTGGGACGGAAGCGTGTGGAGAGAC
CGCCAAGGGCTGTAGTCTGGGTCCGCGAGCAAGGTTGCCCTGAACTGGGGGTTGGGGGGAGCGCAGCAAA
ATGGCGGCTGTTCCCGAGTCTTGAATGGAAGACGCTTGTGAGGCGGGCTGTGAGGTCGTTGAAACAAGGT
GGGGGGCATGGTGGGCGGCAAGAACCCAAGGTCTTGAGCCCTTCGCTAATGCGGGAAAGCTCTTATTCGG
GTGAGATGGGCTGGGCACCATCTGGGGACCCTGACGTGAAGTTTGTCACTGACTGGAGAACTCGGTTTGT
CGTCTGTTGCGGGGGCGGCAGTTATGGCGGTGCCGTTGGGCAGTGCACCCGTACCTTTGGGAGCGCGCGC
CCTCGTCGTGTCGTGACGTCACCCGTTCTGTTGGCTTATAATGCAGGGTGGGGCCACCTGCCGGTAGGTG
TGCGGTAGGCTTTTCTCCGTCGCAGGACGCAGGGTTCGGGCCTAGGGTAGGCTCTCCTGAATCGACAGGC
GCCGGACCTCTGGTGAGGGGAGGGATAAGTGAGGCGTCAGTTTCTTTGGTCGGTTTTATGTACCTATCTT
CTTAAGTAGCTGAAGCTCCGGTTTTGAACTATGCGCTCGGGGTTGGCGAGTGTGTTTTGTGAAGTTTTTT
AGGCACCTTTTGAAATGTAATCATTTGGGTCAATATGTAATTTTCAGTGTTAGACTTGTAAATTGTCCGC
TAAATTCTGGCCGTTTTTGGCTTTTTTGTTAGACAACATGGGTAAAAAGCCTGAACTCACCGCGACGTCT
GTCGAGAAGTTTCTGATCGAAAAGTTCGACAGCGTCTCCGACCTGATGCAGCTCTCGGAGGGCGAAGAAT
CTCGTGCTTTCAGCTTCGATGTAGGAGGGCGTGGATATGTCCTGCGGGTAAATAGCTGCGCCGATGGTTT
CTACAAAGATCGTTATGTTTATCGGCACTTTGCATCCGCCGCGCTCCCGATTCCGGAAGTGCTTGACATT
GGGGAGTTCAGCGAGAGCCTGACCTATTGCATCTCCCGCCGTGCACAGGGTGTCACGTTGCAAGACCTGC
CTGAAACCGAACTGCCCGCTGTTCTGCAGCCGGTCGCGGAGGCAATGGATGCCATCGCTGCCGCCGATCT
TAGCCAGACGAGCGGGTTCGGCCCATTCGGACCGCAAGGAATCGGTCAATACACTACATGGCGTGATTTC
ATATGCGCGATTGCTGATCCCCATGTGTATCACTGGCAAACTGTGATGGACGACACCGTCAGTGCGTCCG
TCGCGCAGGCTCTCGATGAGCTGATGCTTTGGGCCGAGGACTGCCCCGAAGTCCGGCACCTCGTGCACGC
GGATTTCGGCTCCAACAATGTCCTGACGGACAATGGCCGCATAACAGCGGTCATTGACTGGAGCGAGGCG
ATGTTCGGGGATTCCCAATACGAGGTCGCCAACATCTTCTTCTGGAGGCCGTGGTTGGCTTGTATGGAGC
AGCAGACGCGCTACTTCGAGCGGAGGCATCCGGAGCTTGCAGGATCGCCCCGGCTCCGGGCGTATATGCT
CCGCATTGGTCTTGACCAACTCTATCAGAGCTTGGTTGACGGCAATTTCGATGATGCAGCTTGGGCGCAG
GGTCGATGCGACGCAATCGTCCGATCCGGAGCCGGGACTGTCGGGCGTACACAAATCGCCCGCAGAAGCG
CCGCCGTCTGGACCGATGGCTGTGTAGAAGTACTCGCCGATAGTGGAAACCGACGCCCCAGCACTCGTCC
GAGGGCAAAGGAATAAGCTAGTATGTAAGCCTAGTCTTAGATAATAAAATCGCTATCCATCGAAGATGGA
TGTGTGTTGGTTTTTTGTGTGTGTAACGCTAGGCGCGCCTGGTGTACCGAGAACGATCCTCTCAGTGCGA
GTCTCGACGATCCATATCGTTGCTTGGCAGTCAGCCAGTCGGAATCCAGCTTGGGACCCAGGAAGTCCAA
TCGTCAGATATTGTACTCAAGCCTGGTCACGGCAGCGTACCGATCTGTTTAAACCTAGATATTGATAGTC
TGATCGGTCAACGTATAATCGAGTCCTAGCTTTTGCAAACATCTATCAAGAGACAGGATCAGCAGGAGGC
TTTCGCATGAGTATTCAACATTTCCGTGTCGCCCTTATTCCCTTTTTTGCGGCATTTTGCCTTCCTGTTT
TTGCTCACCCAGAAACGCTGGTGAAAGTAAAAGATGCTGAAGATCAGTTGGGTGCGCGAGTGGGTTACAT
CGAACTGGATCTCAACAGCGGTAAGATCCTTGAGAGTTTTCGCCCCGAAGAACGCTTTCCAATGATGAGC
ACTTTTAAAGTTCTGCTATGTGGCGCGGTATTATCCCGTATTGACGCCGGGCAAGAGCAACTCGGTCGCC
GCATACACTATTCTCAGAATGACTTGGTTGAGTATTCACCAGTCACAGAAAAGCATCTTACGGATGGCAT
GACAGTAAGAGAATTATGCAGTGCTGCCATAACCATGAGTGATAACACTGCGGCCAACTTACTTCTGACA
ACGATTGGAGGACCGAAGGAGCTAACCGCTTTTTTGCACAACATGGGGGATCATGTAACTCGCCTTGATC
GTTGGGAACCGGAGCTGAATGAAGCCATACCAAACGACGAGCGTGACACCACGATGCCTGTAGCAATGGC
AACAACCTTGCGTAAACTATTAACTGGCGAACTACTTACTCTAGCTTCCCGGCAACAGTTGATAGACTGG
ATGGAGGCGGATAAAGTTGCAGGACCACTTCTGCGCTCGGCCCTTCCGGCTGGCTGGTTTATTGCTGATA
AATCTGGAGCCGGTGAGCGTGGGTCTCGCGGTATCATTGCAGCACTGGGGCCAGATGGTAAGCCCTCCCG
TATCGTAGTTATCTACACGACGGGGAGTCAGGCAACTATGGATGAACGAAATAGACAGATCGCTGAGATA
GGTGCCTCACTGATTAAGCATTGGTAACCGATTCTAGGTGCATTGGCGCAGAAAAAAATGCCTGATGCGA
CGCTGCGCGTCTTATACTCCCACATATGCCAGATTCAGCAACGGATACGGCTTCCCCAACTTGCCCACTT
CCATACGTGTCCTCCTTACCAGAAATTTATCCTTAAGATCCCGAATCGTTTAAACTCGACTCTGGCTCTA
TCGAATCTCCGTCGTTTCGAGCTTACGCGAACAGCCGTGGCGCTCATTTGCTCGTCGGGCATCGAATCTC
GTCAGCTATCGTCAGCTTACCTTTTTGGCAGCGATCGCGGCTCCCGACATCTTGGACCATTAGCTCCACA
GGTATCTTCTTCCCTCTAGTGGTCATAACAGCAGCTTCAGCTACCTCTCAATTCAAAAAACCCCTCAAGA
CCCGTTTAGAGGCCCCAAGGGGTTATGCTATCAATCGTTGCGTTACACACACAAAAAACCAACACACATC
CATCTTCGATGGATAGCGATTTTATTATCTAACTGCTGATCGAGTGTAGCCAGATCTAGTAATCAATTAC
GGGGTCATTAGTTCATAGCCCATATATGGAGTTCCG
